>Addgene plasmid #186909 | InterCatch-3xL | addgene full sequence | sequence record 372903 | Addgene NGS Result
GATCTTGAAGTTCACCTTGATGCCGTTCTTCTGCTTGTCGGCCATGATATAGACGTTGTGGCTGTTGTAG
TTGTACTCCAGCTTGTGCCCCAGGATGTTGCCGTCCTCCTTGAAGTCGATGCCCTTCAGCTCGATGCGGT
TCACCAGGGTGTCGCCCTCGAACTTCACCTCGGCGCGGGTCTTGTAGTTGCCGTCGTCCTTGAAGAAGAT
GGTGCGCTCCTGGACGTAGCCTTCGGGCATGGCGGACTTGAAGAAGTCGTGCTGCTTCATGTGGTCGGGG
TAGCGGCTGAAGCACTGCACGCCGTAGGTCAGGGTGGTCACGAGGGTGGGCCAGGGCACGGGCAGCTTGC
CGGTGGTGCAGATGAACTTCAGGGTCAGCTTGCCGTAGGTGGCATCGCCCTCGCCCTCGCCGGACACGCT
GAACTTGTGGCCGTTTACGTCGCCGTCCAGCTCGACCAGGATGGGCACCACCCCGGTGAACAGCTCCTCG
CCCTTGCTCAACATGGTGGCCTCAGGTGCAGAGGTTTCTACAGGGAAAGAGAGAAAGGCTACAGTTAGTT
TGCTGTGATGATGCTAAGTGCCGAGGTCAGATGTCTATGGATTGTACACGGAATCCCAACGCAGGAACCA
AAAAACACTCACCCAAAAAAATGGCGCTAAGGCCGAGAGAAAGGCGAAGTTCCGTCTACGGCTATATACC
TTGAAACAGGGGCGGCAGAAGTGACGCAACGCGGTTGCGCGGACGGCTTCCTGTGTTTTCATTGGTCGAA
GCGTTCTGCGCGTGCGCAGAGATTCCCCAGGGAAGGCGGGCCCTCTTCCGAATGTCCAATCCGGACATTC
TTCCGGTTGGACCTCCGCGGTCAGCGCTGTGCCCGGCGAGAGATCACGTGGGGCGCGGAGGCGGTGCTGC
TGGGGCACGGCCGTCCAGCCTCGGCGGCCATATTTTTGAGGGGCTGTTCATCTCGTTCACACGCTCTGTC
CGCCATGTTTGTGAGTGGAAGCGCCATTACCCCTTCAAGCGACTGAAGGCTGCAGGGCCTCTGGTGGCCC
GCATGGGGAGACCAGACCCGCCAGGCCCGCCTTTCCGCACTCAGTCCGGGCTTACTTTATTTTGTGAGAC
AGGGTCTCGCCTAGAGGCTCCGGTGCCCGTCAGTGGGCAGAGCGCACATCGCCCACAGTCCCCGAGAAGT
TGGGGGGAGGGGTCGGCAATTGAACCGGTGCCTAGAGAAGGTGGCGCGGGGTAAACTGGGAAAGTGATGT
CGTGTACTGGCTCCGCCTTTTTCCCGAGGGTGGGGGAGAACCGTATATAAGTGCAGTAGTCGCCGTGAAC
GTTCTTTTTCGCAACGGGTTTGCCGCCAGAACACAGGTAAGTGCCGTGTGTGGTTCCCGCGGGCCTGGCC
TCTTTACGGGTTATGGCCCTTGCGTGCCTTGAATTACTTCCACGCCCCTGGCTGCAGTACGTGATTCTTG
ATCCCGAGCTTCGGGTTGGAAGTGGGTGGGAGAGTTCGAGGCCTTGCGCTTAAGGAGCCCCTTCGCCTCG
TGCTTGAGTTGAGGCCTGGCTTGGGCGCTGGGGCCGCCGCGTGCGAATCTGGTGGCACCTTCGCGCCTGT
CTCGCTGCTTTCGATAAGTCTCTAGCCATTTAAAATTTTTGATGACCTGCTGCGACGCTTTTTTTCTGGC
AAGATAGTCTTGTAAATGCGGGCCAAGATCTGCACACTGGTATTTCGGTTTTTGGGGCCGCGGGCGGCGA
CGGGGCCCGTGCGTCCCAGCGCACATGTTCGGCGAGGCGGGGCCTGCGAGCGCGGCCACCGAGAATCGGA
CGGGGGTAGTCTCAAGCTGGCCGGCCTGCTCTGGTGCCTGGCCTCGCGCCGCCGTGTATCGCCCCGCCCT
GGGCGGCAAGGCTGGCCCGGTCGGCACCAGTTGCGTGAGCGGAAAGATGGCCGCTTCCCGGCCCTGCTGC
AGGGAGCTCAAAATGGAGGACGCGGCGCTCGGGAGAGCGGGCGGGTGAGTCACCCACACAAAGGAAAAGG
GCCTTTCCGTCCTCAGCCGTCGCTTCATGTGACTCCACGGAGTACCGGGCGCCGTCCAGGCACCTCGATT
AGTTCTCGAGCTTTTGGAGTACGTCGTCTTTAGGTTGGGGGGAGGGGTTTTATGCGATGGAGTTTCCCCA
TACTGAGTGGGTGGAGACTGAAGTTAGGCCAGCTTGGCACTTGATGTAATTCTCCTTGGAATTTGCCCTT
TTTGAGTTTGGATCTTGGTTCATTCTCAAGCCTCAGACAGTGGTTCAAAGTTTTTTTCTTCCATTTAAGG
TGTCGTGAAAACTACCCCAAGCTGGCCTCTGGCCACCATGGATCAAGCTAGATCAGCATTCTCTAACTTG
TTTGGTGGAGAACCATTGTCATGTACCCGGGCCAGCCTGGCTCGGCAAGTAGATGGCGATAACAGTCATG
TGGAGATGAAACTTGCTGTAGATGAAGAAGAAAATGCTGACAATAACACAAAGGCCAATGTCACAAAACC
AAAAAGGTGTAGTGGAAGTATCTGCTATGGGACTATTGCTGTGATCGTCTTTTTCTTGATTGGATTTATG
ATTGGCTACTTGGGCTATGAACAAAAACTCATCTCAGAAGAGGATCTGGGTTCCGGTGGCTCCGCGGGAG
GCGGTGGATCGGGAGGCGGTGGATCGGGAGGCGGTGGATCGGAACTGACCACACTGTCCGGACTGTCTGG
AGAGCAGGGACCATCCGGCGACATGACCACAGAGGAGGATTCTGCCACACACATCAAGTTCAGCAAGAGG
GACGAGGACGGAAGAGAGCTGGCAGGAGCAACCATGGAGCTGAGGGATAGCTCCGGCAAGACCATCAGCA
CATGGATCTCCGACGGCCACGTGAAGGATTTCTACCTGTATCCCGGCAAGTACACCTTTGTGGAGACAGC
AGCACCAGACGGATATGAGGTGGCAACCCCTATCGAGTTTACAGTGAACGAGGACGGACAGGTGACCGTG
GATGGAGAGGCAACAGAGGGCGATGCACACACCGGATCTAGCGGATCTATGGAGGAGGACAACATGGCCA
TCATCAAGGAGTTCATGAGATTCAAGGTGCACATGGAGGGCAGCGTGAACGGCCACGAGTTCGAGATCGA
GGGCGAGGGCGAGGGCCACCCCTACGAGGGCACCCAGACCGCCAAGCTGAAGGTGACCAAGGGCGGCCCC
CTGCCCTTCGCCTGGGACATCCTGAGCCCCCAGTTCATGTACGGCAGCAAGGCCTACGTGAAGCACCCCG
CCGACATCCCCGACTACCTGAAGCTGAGCTTCCCCGAGGGCTTCACCTGGGAGAGAGTGATGAACTTCGA
GGACGGCGGCGTGGTGACCGTGACCCAGGACAGCAGCCTGCAGGACGGCCAGTTCATCTACAAGGTGAAG
CTGCTGGGCATCAACTTCCCCAGCGACGGCCCCGTGATGCAGAAGAAGACCATGGGCTGGGAGGCCAGCA
CCGAGAGAATGTACCCCGAGGACGGCGCCCTGAAGGGCGAGATCAACCAGAGACTGAAGCTGAAGGACGG
CGGCCACTACGACGCCGAGGTGAAGACCACCTACAAGGCCAAGAAGCCCGTGCAGCTGCCCGGCGCCTAC
AACGTGGACATCAAGCTGGACATCACCAGCCACAACGAGGACTAGGTCAGGCCAAGCTTGGGGATCAATT
CTCTAGAGCTCGCTGATCAGCCTCGACTGTGCCTTCTAGTTGCCAGCCATCTGTTGTTTGCCCCTCCCCC
GTGCCTTCCTTGACCCTGGAAGGTGCCACTCCCACTGTCCTTTCCTAATAAAATGAGGAAATTGCATCGC
ATTGTCTGAGTAGGTGTCATTCTATTCTGGGGGGTGGGGTGGGGCAGGACAGCAAGGGGGAGGATTGGGA
AGACAATAGCAGGCATGCTGGGGATGCGGTGGGCTCTATGGCTTCTGAGGCGGAAAGAACCAGCTGGGCC
TACTAGATAGCGGACCCCTTACCGAAACATCGCCGCATTCTGCAGAGGAGTCGAACTTAGTGTATGTAAA
CTTCTGACCCACTGGAATTGTGATACAGTGAATTATAAGTGAAATAATCTGTCTGTAAACAATTGTTGGA
AAAATGACTTGTGTCATGCACAAAGTAGATGTCCTAACTGACTTGCCAAAACTATTGTTTGTTAACAAGA
AATTTGTGGAGTAGTTGAAAAACGAGTTTTAATGACTCCAACTTAAGTGTATGTAAACTTCCGACTTCAA
CTGTATAGGGATCCAATTTTAACAAAATATTAACGCTTACAATTTCCTGATGCGGTATTTTCTCCTTACG
CATCTGTGCGGTATTTCACACCGCATCAGGTGGCACTTTTCGGGGAAATGTGCGCGGAACCCCTATTTGT
TTATTTTTCTAAATACATTCAAATATGTATCCGCTCATGAGACAATAACCCTGATAAATGCTTCAATAAT
ATTGAAAAAGGAAGAGTATGAGTATTCAACATTTCCGTGTCGCCCTTATTCCCTTTTTTGCGGCATTTTG
CCTTCCTGTTTTTGCTCACCCAGAAACGCTGGTGAAAGTAAAAGATGCTGAAGATCAGTTGGGTGCACGA
GTGGGTTACATCGAACTGGATCTCAACAGCGGTAAGATCCTTGAGAGTTTTCGCCCCGAAGAACGTTTTC
CAATGATGAGCACTTTTAAAGTTCTGCTATGTGGCGCGGTATTATCCCGTATTGACGCCGGGCAAGAGCA
ACTCGGTCGCCGCATACACTATTCTCAGAATGACTTGGTTGAGTACTCACCAGTCACAGAAAAGCATCTT
ACGGATGGCATGACAGTAAGAGAATTATGCAGTGCTGCCATAACCATGAGTGATAACACTGCGGCCAACT
TACTTCTGACAACGATCGGAGGACCGAAGGAGCTAACCGCTTTTTTGCACAACATGGGGGATCATGTAAC
TCGCCTTGATCGTTGGGAACCGGAGCTGAATGAAGCCATACCAAACGACGAGCGTGACACCACGATGCCT
GTAGCAATGGCAACAACGTTGCGCAAACTATTAACTGGCGAACTACTTACTCTAGCTTCCCGGCAACAAT
TAATAGACTGGATGGAGGCGGATAAAGTTGCAGGACCACTTCTGCGCTCGGCCCTTCCGGCTGGCTGGTT
TATTGCTGATAAATCTGGAGCCGGTGAGCGTGGGTCTCGCGGTATCATTGCAGCACTGGGGCCAGATGGT
AAGCCCTCCCGTATCGTAGTTATCTACACGACGGGGAGTCAGGCAACTATGGATGAACGAAATAGACAGA
TCGCTGAGATAGGTGCCTCACTGATTAAGCATTGGTAACTGTCAGACCAAGTTTACTCATATATACTTTA
GATTGATTTAAAACTTCATTTTTAATTTAAAAGGATCTAGGTGAAGATCCTTTTTGATAATCTCATGACC
AAAATCCCTTAACGTGAGTTTTCGTTCCACTGAGCGTCAGACCCCGTAGAAAAGATCAAAGGATCTTCTT
GAGATCCTTTTTTTCTGCGCGTAATCTGCTGCTTGCAAACAAAAAAACCACCGCTACCAGCGGTGGTTTG
TTTGCCGGATCAAGAGCTACCAACTCTTTTTCCGAAGGTAACTGGCTTCAGCAGAGCGCAGATACCAAAT
ACTGTTCTTCTAGTGTAGCCGTAGTTAGGCCACCACTTCAAGAACTCTGTAGCACCGCCTACATACCTCG
CTCTGCTAATCCTGTTACCAGTGGCTGCTGCCAGTGGCGATAAGTCGTGTCTTACCGGGTTGGACTCAAG
ACGATAGTTACCGGATAAGGCGCAGCGGTCGGGCTGAACGGGGGGTTCGTGCACACAGCCCAGCTTGGAG
CGAACGACCTACACCGAACTGAGATACCTACAGCGTGAGCTATGAGAAAGCGCCACGCTTCCCGAAGGGA
GAAAGGCGGACAGGTATCCGGTAAGCGGCAGGGTCGGAACAGGAGAGCGCACGAGGGAGCTTCCAGGGGG
AAACGCCTGGTATCTTTATAGTCCTGTCGGGTTTCGCCACCTCTGACTTGAGCGTCGATTTTTGTGATGC
TCGTCAGGGGGGCGGAGCCTATGGAAAAACGCCAGCAACGCGGCCTTTTTACGGTTCCTGGCCTTTTGCT
GGCCTTTTGCTCACATGTTCTTTCCTGCGTTATCCCCTGATTCTGTGGATAACCGTATTACCGCCTTTGA
GTGAGCTGATACCGCTCGCCGCAGCCGAACGACCGAGCGCAGCGAGTCAGTGAGCGAGGAAGCGGATCCC
TATACAGTTGAAGTCGGAAGTTTACATACACCTTAGCCAAATACATTTAAACTCACTTTTTCACAATTCC
TGACATTTAATCCTAGTAAAAATTCCCTGTCTTAGGTCAGTTAGGATCACCACTTTATTTTAAGAATGTG
AAATATCAGAATAATAGTAGAGAGAATGATTCATTTCAGCTTTTATTTCTTTCATCACATTCCCAGTGGG
TCAGAAGTTTACATACACTCGACTCCTCTGCAGAATGCGGCGATGTTTCGGTAAGGGGTCCCGAGTAGCT
AGTTCATGGCAGCCAGCATATGGCATATGTTGCCAAACTCTAAACCAAATACTCATTCTGATGTTTTAAA
TGATTTGCCCTCCCATATGTCCTTCCGAGTGAGAGACACAAAAAATTCCAACACACTATTGCAATGAAAA
TAAATTTCCTTTATTAGCCAGAAGTCAGATGCTCAAGGGGCTTCATGATGTCCCCATAATTTTTGGCAGA
GGGAAAAAGATCTCAGTGGTATTTGTGAGCCAGGGCATTGGCCACACCAGCCACCACCTTCTGATAGGCA
GCCTGCACCTGAGGAGTGAATTCACGACAGGCCTTCGAATCAGGCACCGGGCTTGCGGGTCATGCACCAG
GTGCGCGGTCCTTCGGGCACCTCGACGTCGGCGGTGACGGTGAAGCCGAGCCGCTCGTAGAAGGGGAGGT
TGCGGGGCGCGGAGGTCTCCAGGAAGGCGGGCACCCCGGCGCGCTCGGCCGCCTCCACTCCGGGGAGCAC
GACGGCGCTGCCCAGACCCTTGCCCTGGTGGTCGGGCGAGACGCCGACGGTGGCCAGGAACCACGCGGGC
TCCTTGGGCCGGTGCGGCGCCAGGAGGCCTTCCATCTGTTGCTGCGCGGCCAGCCGGGAACCGCTCAACT
CGGCCATGCGCGGGCCGATCTCGGCGAACACCGCCCCCGCTTCGACGCTCTCCGGCGTGGTCCAGACCGC
CACCGCGGCGCCGTCGTCCGCGACCCACACCTTGCCGATGTCGAGCCCGACGCGCGTGAGGAAGAGTTCT
TGCAGCTCGGTGACCCGCTCGATGTGGCGGTCCGGATCGACGGTGTGGCGCGTGGCGGGGTAGTCGGCGA
ACGCGGCGGCGAGGGTGCGTACGGCCCTGGGGACGTCGTCGCGGGTGGCGAGGCGCACCGTGGGCTTGTA
CTCGGTCATGGGGCCAGGATTCTCCTCGACGTCACCAGCCTGCTTCAGCAGGCTGAAGTTAGTAGCTCCA
CTGCCCTTGTACAGCTCGTCCATGCCGAGAGTGATCCCGGCGGCGGTCACGAACTCCAGCAGGACCATGT
GATCGCGCTTCTCGTTGGGGTCTTTGCTCAGGGCGGACTGGGTGCTCAGGTAGTGGTTGTCGGGCAGCAG
CACGGGGCCGTCGCCGATTGGGGTGTTCTGCTGGTAGTGGTCGGCGAGCTGCACGCTGCCGTCCTCGATG
TTGTGGCG
Features (pLannotate 1.2.2; 16 found; start..end, strand, type, name):
   1137..2318    +  promoter       EF-1α promoter: strong constitutive promoter for human elongation factor EF-1α
   2348..2608    +  CDS            TFRC (fragment): TFR1_HUMAN - Experimental evidence at protein level: Swiss-Prot protein existence level 1. (Microbial infection) Acts as a receptor for new-world arenaviruses: Guanarito, Junin and Machupo virus. From Homo sapiens (Human).
   2660..2676    +  CDS            Twin-Strep-tag (fragment): two Strep-Tag®II moieties connected by a linker for enhanced binding to Strep-Tactin®, an engineered form of streptavidin (Schmidt et al., 2013)
   2675..2691    +  CDS            Twin-Strep-tag (fragment): two Strep-Tag®II moieties connected by a linker for enhanced binding to Strep-Tactin®, an engineered form of streptavidin (Schmidt et al., 2013)
   3062..3682    +  CDS            sfCherry2 (fragment): sfCherry2 is a basic (constitutively fluorescent) fluorescent protein published in 2017, derived from Discosoma sp.. It is reported to be a monomer.
   3737..3961    +  polyA_signal   bGH poly(A) signal: bovine growth hormone polyadenylation signal
   3965..3986    +  promoter       SV40 promoter (fragment): SV40 enhancer and early promoter
   4285..4315    +  rep_origin     M13 ori (fragment): M13 bacteriophage origin of replication; arrow indicates direction of (+) strand synthesis
   4316..4366    -  misc_feature   bom (fragment): basis of mobility region from pBR322
   4393..4497    +  promoter       AmpR promoter: bla
   4498..5358    +  CDS            AmpR: β-lactamase; bla; confers resistance to ampicillin, carbenicillin, and related antibiotics
   5529..6117    +  rep_origin     ori: high-copy-number ColE1/pMB1/pBR322/pUC origin of replication
   6680..6735    -  polyA_signal   β-globin poly(A) signal: rabbit β-globin polyadenylation signal (Gil and Proudfoot, 1987)
   6806..6886    -  CDS            HBB (fragment): HBB_PONPY - Experimental evidence at transcript level: Swiss-Prot protein existence level 2. Involved in oxygen transport from the lung to the various peripheral tissues. From Pongo pygmaeus (Bornean orangutan).
   6900..7499    -  CDS            PuroR: puromycin N-acetyltransferase; pac from Streptomyces alboniger; confers resistance to puromycin
   7566..504     -  CDS            EGFP (across the origin): EGFP is a basic (constitutively fluorescent) green fluorescent protein published in 1996, derived from Aequorea victoria. It is reported to be a rapidly-maturing weak dimer with moderate acid sensitivity.
