[The description below was written by a language model from this plasmid's Addgene catalogue record and pLannotate feature annotations shown in this document.]
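Description:
InterCatch-3xL is a mammalian expression plasmid built on the pSBbi-GP backbone, a Sleeping Beauty transposon vector with a constitutive bidirectional promoter arrangement. In bacteria it is maintained as a high-copy plasmid through a ColE1/pUC-type origin and selected with ampicillin via the β-lactamase gene. The feature table does not annotate the Sleeping Beauty inverted repeats, but according to the catalogue description the expression cassettes form a transposon. Such a transposon is normally mobilised into the host genome by a separately supplied transposase, allowing stable cell lines to be derived.

On one side, the EF-1α promoter drives a synthetic fusion, terminated by the bGH polyadenylation signal. The fusion consists of a fragment of the human transferrin receptor (TfR), a (GGGGS)3 flexible linker, SpyCatcher003 and sfCherry1-10. The short "Twin-Strep-tag" hits most likely reflect the glycine-serine linker rather than a true tag. The sfCherry2 fragment corresponds to the strands 1-10 portion of the split fluorescent protein. SpyCatcher003 itself is not annotated but would fall in the gap between the linker and the sfCherry segment. The opposite strand carries EGFP and puromycin N-acetyltransferase followed by a rabbit β-globin poly(A) signal. These provide a fluorescent marker and drug selection for cells that have integrated the cassette; the promoter element driving this side is not annotated in the table.

The TfR portion serves to anchor SpyCatcher003 and the non-fluorescent sfCherry1-10 fragment at the membrane. Covalent SpyCatcher–SpyTag pairing with a complementary partner would be expected to reconstitute sfCherry fluorescence. This fits the associated work on engineering and visualising membrane–membrane interfaces, with "3xL" denoting the three-repeat linker.
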