Addgene plasmid #186909: InterCatch-3xL
Purpose: Sleeping Beauty transposon system with constitutive bi-directional promoter, one side expressing SpyCatcher003-sfCherry1-10 fused to TfR through (GGGGS)3 linker and the other side expressing EGFP and puromycin resistance gene
Depositing lab: Taekjip Ha & Allen Liu. Depositing organization: Johns Hopkins University and School of Medicine. Publication: Engineering Functional Membrane-Membrane Interfaces by InterSpy. Moghimianavval H, Patel C, Mohapatra S, Hwang SW, Kayikcioglu T, Bashirzadeh Y, Liu AP, Ha T. Small. 2022 May 26:e2202104. doi: 10.1002/smll.202202104. PubMed 35618485.
Backbone
  Vector backbone: pSBbi-GP
  Vector type: Mammalian Expression
Growth in bacteria
  Bacterial resistance: Ampicillin, 100 μg/mL
  Growth temperature: 37°C
  Growth strain: DH5alpha
  Copy number: High Copy
Gene/Insert
  Gene/Insert name: TfR-(GGGGS)3-SpyCatcher003-sfCherry1-10
  Species: Synthetic
  Cloning method: Unknown
Terms and licenses: Academic/Nonprofit Terms; Industry Terms: Not Available to Industry
How to cite: InterCatch-3xL was a gift from Taekjip Ha & Allen Liu (Addgene plasmid # 186909 ; http://n2t.net/addgene:186909 ; RRID:Addgene_186909)
